Addgene plasmid #131053: pYJ08-CRISPR-SOX17-E1-gRNA1
Purpose: SOX17 Knock out
Depositing lab: Xiaojun Lian. Depositing organization: Pennsylvania State University.
Backbone
  Vector backbone: U6-gRNA-spCas9-GFP
  Backbone size w/o insert (bp): 9289
  Vector type: Mammalian Expression, CRISPR
Growth in bacteria
  Bacterial resistance: Ampicillin, 100 μg/mL
  Growth temperature: 37°C
  Growth strain: NEB Stable
  Copy number: Unknown
Gene/Insert
  Gene/Insert name: SOX17 Exon1 gRNA1
  gRNA/shRNA sequence: GCCATGAGCAGCCCGGATGC
  Species: H. sapiens (human)
  Entrez Gene: SOX17 (a.k.a. VUR3)
  Cloning method: Restriction Enzyme; 5′ cloning site Unknown (unknown if destroyed); 3′ cloning site Unknown (unknown if destroyed)
Terms and licenses: Academic/Nonprofit Terms; Industry Terms: Not Available to Industry
How to cite: pYJ08-CRISPR-SOX17-E1-gRNA1 was a gift from Xiaojun Lian (Addgene plasmid # 131053 ; http://n2t.net/addgene:131053 ; RRID:Addgene_131053)
