[The description below was written by a language model from this plasmid's Addgene catalogue record and pLannotate feature annotations shown in this document.]
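Description:
pYJ08-CRISPR-SOX17-E1-gRNA1 is an all-in-one mammalian CRISPR/Cas9 expression plasmid built on a U6-gRNA-spCas9-GFP backbone and intended to knock out human SOX17. It is propagated in E. coli using a high-copy ColE1/pUC-type origin with ampicillin selection (AmpR under its own bla promoter). It also carries an f1 phage origin. The annotated sequence is about 9.3 kb, consistent with a 20-nt guide replacing a short stuffer in the backbone. The restriction sites used for cloning are not recorded.

Two expression units make up the payload. A human U6 RNA polymerase III promoter drives a single guide RNA in which a spacer targeting exon 1 of SOX17 sits between the promoter and the Streptococcus pyogenes gRNA scaffold. A short additional scaffold fragment is annotated just downstream. The second unit uses a CMV enhancer, chicken β-actin promoter and hybrid CBA/MVM intron to express S. pyogenes Cas9. The annotation software splits Cas9 into N- and C-terminal portions, but these are contiguous and so represent the full-length nuclease. Cas9 is followed by a nucleoplasmin bipartite nuclear localization signal, then EGFP and a bGH polyadenylation signal. The roughly 70-nt gap between the NLS and EGFP is unannotated, so the record does not say whether EGFP is fused directly or separated by a self-cleaving peptide. Either way, green fluorescence marks transfected cells and allows them to be enriched by sorting. A single AAV2 ITR is annotated after the poly(A) signal. With only one repeat detected, it appears to be a backbone remnant rather than a functional packaging cassette. The plasmid is suited to transient delivery into human cells to introduce disruptive indels early in the SOX17 coding region.
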