Features (pLannotate 1.2.2; 19 found; start..end, strand, type, name):
      1..241     +  promoter       U6 promoter: RNA polymerase III promoter for human U6 snRNA
    270..345     +  misc_RNA       gRNA scaffold: guide RNA scaffold for the Streptococcus pyogenes CRISPR/Cas9 system
    352..395     +  misc_RNA       gRNA scaffold (fragment): guide RNA scaffold for the Streptococcus pyogenes CRISPR/Cas9 system
    442..727     +  enhancer       CMV enhancer: human cytomegalovirus immediate early enhancer; contains an 18-bp deletion relative to the standard CMV enhancer
    729..1006    +  promoter       chicken β-actin promoter: No description available
   1007..1234    +  intron         hybrid intron: hybrid between chicken β-actin (CBA) and minute virus of mice (MMV) introns (Gray et al., 2011)
   1372..2973    +  CDS            Cas9(N): N-terminal portion of Streptococcus pyogenes Cas9 (Zetsche et al., 2015)
   2974..5472    +  CDS            Cas9(C): C-terminal portion of Streptococcus pyogenes Cas9 (Zetsche et al., 2015)
   5473..5520    +  CDS            nucleoplasmin NLS: bipartite nuclear localization signal from nucleoplasmin
   5590..6303    +  CDS            EGFP: EGFP is a basic (constitutively fluorescent) green fluorescent protein published in 1996, derived from Aequorea victoria. It is reported to be a rapidly-maturing weak dimer with moderate acid sensitivity.
   6337..6448    +  polyA_signal   bGH poly(A) signal: bovine growth hormone polyadenylation signal
   6553..6693    +  repeat_region  AAV2 ITR: inverted terminal repeat of adeno-associated virus serotype 2 inverted
   6698..6749    -  misc_feature   bom (fragment): basis of mobility region from pBR322
   6768..7223    +  rep_origin     f1 ori (sequence partly withheld): f1 bacteriophage origin of replication; arrow indicates direction of (+) strand synthesis
   7224..7273    -  misc_feature   bom (fragment): basis of mobility region from pBR322
   7375..7410    -  CDS            rop (fragment): Rop protein, which maintains plasmids at low copy number; rop
   7505..7609    +  promoter       AmpR promoter: bla
   7610..8470    +  CDS            AmpR: β-lactamase; bla; confers resistance to ampicillin, carbenicillin, and related antibiotics
   8641..9229    +  rep_origin     ori: high-copy-number ColE1/pMB1/pBR322/pUC origin of replication
>Addgene plasmid #131053 | pYJ08-CRISPR-SOX17-E1-gRNA1 | addgene full sequence | sequence record 256756 | Addgene NGS Result
GAGGGCCTATTTCCCATGATTCCTTCATATTTGCATATACGATACAAGGCTGTTAGAGAGATAATTGGAA
TTAATTTGACTGTAAACACAAAGATATTAGTACAAAATACGTGACGTAGAAAGTAATAATTTCTTGGGTA
GTTTGCAGTTTTAAAATTATGTTTTAAAATGGACTATCATATGCTTACCGTAACTTGAAAGTATTTCGAT
TTCTTGGCTTTATATATCTTGTGGAAAGGACGAAACACCGCCATGAGCAGCCCGGATGCGTTTTAGAGCT
AGAAATAGCAAGTTAAAATAAGGCTAGTCCGTTATCAACTTGAAAAAGTGGCACCGAGTCGGTGCTTTTT
TGTTTTAGAGCTAGAAATAGCAAGTTAAAATAAGGCTAGTCCGTTTTTAGCGCGTGCGCCAATTCTGCAG
ACAAATGGCTCTAGAGGTACCCGTTACATAACTTACGGTAAATGGCCCGCCTGGCTGACCGCCCAACGAC
CCCCGCCCATTGACGTCAATAGTAACGCCAATAGGGACTTTCCATTGACGTCAATGGGTGGAGTATTTAC
GGTAAACTGCCCACTTGGCAGTACATCAAGTGTATCATATGCCAAGTACGCCCCCTATTGACGTCAATGA
CGGTAAATGGCCCGCCTGGCATTGTGCCCAGTACATGACCTTATGGGACTTTCCTACTTGGCAGTACATC
TACGTATTAGTCATCGCTATTACCATGGTCGAGGTGAGCCCCACGTTCTGCTTCACTCTCCCCATCTCCC
CCCCCTCCCCACCCCCAATTTTGTATTTATTTATTTTTTAATTATTTTGTGCAGCGATGGGGGCGGGGGG
GGGGGGGGGGCGCGCGCCRGGGGGGGSGGGGGGGGGSGGGGGGSGGGGSGGGGSGRGGCGGAGAGGTGCG
GCGGCAGCCAATCAGAGCGGCGCGCTCCGAAAGTTTCCTTTTATGGCGAGGCGGCGGCGGCGGCGGCCCT
ATAAAAAGCGAAGCGCGCGGCGGGCGGGAGTCGCTGCGCGCTGCCTTCGCCCCGTGCCCCGCTCCGCCGC
CGCCTCGCGCCGCCCGCCCCGGCTCTGACTGACCGCGTTACTCCCACAGGTGAGCGGGCGGGACGGCCCT
TCTCCTCCGGGCTGTAATTAGCTGAGCAAGAGGTAAGGGTTTAAGGGATGGTTGGTTGGTGGGGTATTAA
TGTTTAATTACCTGGAGCACCTGCCTGAAATCACTTTTTTTCAGGTTGGACCGGTGCCACCATGGACTAT
AAGGACCACGACGGAGACTACAAGGATCATGATATTGATTACAAAGACGATGACGATAAGATGGCCCCAA
AGAAGAAGCGGAAGGTCGGTATCCACGGAGTCCCAGCAGCCGACAAGAAGTACAGCATCGGCCTGGACAT
CGGCACCAACTCTGTGGGCTGGGCCGTGATCACCGACGAGTACAAGGTGCCCAGCAAGAAATTCAAGGTG
CTGGGCAACACCGACCGGCACAGCATCAAGAAGAACCTGATCGGAGCCCTGCTGTTCGACAGCGGCGAAA
CAGCCGAGGCCACCCGGCTGAAGAGAACCGCCAGAAGAAGATACACCAGACGGAAGAACCGGATCTGCTA
TCTGCAAGAGATCTTCAGCAACGAGATGGCCAAGGTGGACGACAGCTTCTTCCACAGACTGGAAGAGTCC
TTCCTGGTGGAAGAGGATAAGAAGCACGAGCGGCACCCCATCTTCGGCAACATCGTGGACGAGGTGGCCT
ACCACGAGAAGTACCCCACCATCTACCACCTGAGAAAGAAACTGGTGGACAGCACCGACAAGGCCGACCT
GCGGCTGATCTATCTGGCCCTGGCCCACATGATCAAGTTCCGGGGCCACTTCCTGATCGAGGGCGACCTG
AACCCCGACAACAGCGACGTGGACAAGCTGTTCATCCAGCTGGTGCAGACCTACAACCAGCTGTTCGAGG
AAAACCCCATCAACGCCAGCGGCGTGGACGCCAAGGCCATCCTGTCTGCCAGACTGAGCAAGAGCAGACG
GCTGGAAAATCTGATCGCCCAGCTGCCCGGCGAGAAGAAGAATGGCCTGTTCGGAAACCTGATTGCCCTG
AGCCTGGGCCTGACCCCCAACTTCAAGAGCAACTTCGACCTGGCCGAGGATGCCAAACTGCAGCTGAGCA
AGGACACCTACGACGACGACCTGGACAACCTGCTGGCCCAGATCGGCGACCAGTACGCCGACCTGTTTCT
GGCCGCCAAGAACCTGTCCGACGCCATCCTGCTGAGCGACATCCTGAGAGTGAACACCGAGATCACCAAG
GCCCCCCTGAGCGCCTCTATGATCAAGAGATACGACGAGCACCACCAGGACCTGACCCTGCTGAAAGCTC
TCGTGCGGCAGCAGCTGCCTGAGAAGTACAAAGAGATTTTCTTCGACCAGAGCAAGAACGGCTACGCCGG
CTACATTGACGGCGGAGCCAGCCAGGAAGAGTTCTACAAGTTCATCAAGCCCATCCTGGAAAAGATGGAC
GGCACCGAGGAACTGCTCGTGAAGCTGAACAGAGAGGACCTGCTGCGGAAGCAGCGGACCTTCGACAACG
GCAGCATCCCCCACCAGATCCACCTGGGAGAGCTGCACGCCATTCTGCGGCGGCAGGAAGATTTTTACCC
ATTCCTGAAGGACAACCGGGAAAAGATCGAGAAGATCCTGACCTTCCGCATCCCCTACTACGTGGGCCCT
CTGGCCAGGGGAAACAGCAGATTCGCCTGGATGACCAGAAAGAGCGAGGAAACCATCACCCCCTGGAACT
TCGAGGAAGTGGTGGACAAGGGCGCTTCCGCCCAGAGCTTCATCGAGCGGATGACCAACTTCGATAAGAA
CCTGCCCAACGAGAAGGTGCTGCCCAAGCACAGCCTGCTGTACGAGTACTTCACCGTGTATAACGAGCTG
ACCAAAGTGAAATACGTGACCGAGGGAATGAGAAAGCCCGCCTTCCTGAGCGGCGAGCAGAAAAAGGCCA
TCGTGGACCTGCTGTTCAAGACCAACCGGAAAGTGACCGTGAAGCAGCTGAAAGAGGACTACTTCAAGAA
AATCGAGTGCTTCGACTCCGTGGAAATCTCCGGCGTGGAAGATCGGTTCAACGCCTCCCTGGGCACATAC
CACGATCTGCTGAAAATTATCAAGGACAAGGACTTCCTGGACAATGAGGAAAACGAGGACATTCTGGAAG
ATATCGTGCTGACCCTGACACTGTTTGAGGACAGAGAGATGATCGAGGAACGGCTGAAAACCTATGCCCA
CCTGTTCGACGACAAAGTGATGAAGCAGCTGAAGCGGCGGAGATACACCGGCTGGGGCAGGCTGAGCCGG
AAGCTGATCAACGGCATCCGGGACAAGCAGTCCGGCAAGACAATCCTGGATTTCCTGAAGTCCGACGGCT
TCGCCAACAGAAACTTCATGCAGCTGATCCACGACGACAGCCTGACCTTTAAAGAGGACATCCAGAAAGC
CCAGGTGTCCGGCCAGGGCGATAGCCTGCACGAGCACATTGCCAATCTGGCCGGCAGCCCCGCCATTAAG
AAGGGCATCCTGCAGACAGTGAAGGTGGTGGACGAGCTCGTGAAAGTGATGGGCCGGCACAAGCCCGAGA
ACATCGTGATCGAAATGGCCAGAGAGAACCAGACCACCCAGAAGGGACAGAAGAACAGCCGCGAGAGAAT
GAAGCGGATCGAAGAGGGCATCAAAGAGCTGGGCAGCCAGATCCTGAAAGAACACCCCGTGGAAAACACC
CAGCTGCAGAACGAGAAGCTGTACCTGTACTACCTGCAGAATGGGCGGGATATGTACGTGGACCAGGAAC
TGGACATCAACCGGCTGTCCGACTACGATGTGGACCATATCGTGCCTCAGAGCTTTCTGAAGGACGACTC
CATCGACAACAAGGTGCTGACCAGAAGCGACAAGAACCGGGGCAAGAGCGACAACGTGCCCTCCGAAGAG
GTCGTGAAGAAGATGAAGAACTACTGGCGGCAGCTGCTGAACGCCAAGCTGATTACCCAGAGAAAGTTCG
ACAATCTGACCAAGGCCGAGAGAGGCGGCCTGAGCGAACTGGATAAGGCCGGCTTCATCAAGAGACAGCT
GGTGGAAACCCGGCAGATCACAAAGCACGTGGCACAGATCCTGGACTCCCGGATGAACACTAAGTACGAC
GAGAATGACAAGCTGATCCGGGAAGTGAAAGTGATCACCCTGAAGTCCAAGCTGGTGTCCGATTTCCGGA
AGGATTTCCAGTTTTACAAAGTGCGCGAGATCAACAACTACCACCACGCCCACGACGCCTACCTGAACGC
CGTCGTGGGAACCGCCCTGATCAAAAAGTACCCTAAGCTGGAAAGCGAGTTCGTGTACGGCGACTACAAG
GTGTACGACGTGCGGAAGATGATCGCCAAGAGCGAGCAGGAAATCGGCAAGGCTACCGCCAAGTACTTCT
TCTACAGCAACATCATGAACTTTTTCAAGACCGAGATTACCCTGGCCAACGGCGAGATCCGGAAGCGGCC
TCTGATCGAGACAAACGGCGAAACCGGGGAGATCGTGTGGGATAAGGGCCGGGATTTTGCCACCGTGCGG
AAAGTGCTGAGCATGCCCCAAGTGAATATCGTGAAAAAGACCGAGGTGCAGACAGGCGGCTTCAGCAAAG
AGTCTATCCTGCCCAAGAGGAACAGCGATAAGCTGATCGCCAGAAAGAAGGACTGGGACCCTAAGAAGTA
CGGCGGCTTCGACAGCCCCACCGTGGCCTATTCTGTGCTGGTGGTGGCCAAAGTGGAAAAGGGCAAGTCC
AAGAAACTGAAGAGTGTGAAAGAGCTGCTGGGGATCACCATCATGGAAAGAAGCAGCTTCGAGAAGAATC
CCATCGACTTTCTGGAAGCCAAGGGCTACAAAGAAGTGAAAAAGGACCTGATCATCAAGCTGCCTAAGTA
CTCCCTGTTCGAGCTGGAAAACGGCCGGAAGAGAATGCTGGCCTCTGCCGGCGAACTGCAGAAGGGAAAC
GAACTGGCCCTGCCCTCCAAATATGTGAACTTCCTGTACCTGGCCAGCCACTATGAGAAGCTGAAGGGCT
CCCCCGAGGATAATGAGCAGAAACAGCTGTTTGTGGAACAGCACAAGCACTACCTGGACGAGATCATCGA
GCAGATCAGCGAGTTCTCCAAGAGAGTGATCCTGGCCGACGCTAATCTGGACAAAGTGCTGTCCGCCTAC
AACAAGCACCGGGATAAGCCCATCAGAGAGCAGGCCGAGAATATCATCCACCTGTTTACCCTGACCAATC
TGGGAGCCCCTGCCGCCTTCAAGTACTTTGACACCACCATCGACCGGAAGAGGTACACCAGCACCAAAGA
GGTGCTGGACGCCACCCTGATCCACCAGAGCATCACCGGCCTGTACGAGACACGGATCGACCTGTCTCAG
CTGGGAGGCGACAAAAGGCCGGCGGCCACGAAAAAGGCCGGCCAGGCAAAAAAGAAAAAGGAATTCGGCA
GTGGAGAGGGCAGAGGAAGTCTGCTAACATGCGGTGACGTCGAGGAGAATCCTGGCCCAGTGAGCAAGGG
CGAGGAGCTGTTCACCGGGGTGGTGCCCATCCTGGTCGAGCTGGACGGCGACGTAAACGGCCACAAGTTC
AGCGTGTCCGGCGAGGGCGAGGGCGATGCCACCTACGGCAAGCTGACCCTGAAGTTCATCTGCACCACCG
GCAAGCTGCCCGTGCCCTGGCCCACCCTCGTGACCACCCTGACCTACGGCGTGCAGTGCTTCAGCCGCTA
CCCCGACCACATGAAGCAGCACGACTTCTTCAAGTCCGCCATGCCCGAAGGCTACGTCCAGGAGCGCACC
ATCTTCTTCAAGGACGACGGCAACTACAAGACCCGCGCCGAGGTGAAGTTCGAGGGCGACACCCTGGTGA
ACCGCATCGAGCTGAAGGGCATCGACTTCAAGGAGGACGGCAACATCCTGGGGCACAAGCTGGAGTACAA
CTACAACAGCCACAACGTCTATATCATGGCCGACAAGCAGAAGAACGGCATCAAGGTGAACTTCAAGATC
CGCCACAACATCGAGGACGGCAGCGTGCAGCTCGCCGACCACTACCAGCAGAACACCCCCATCGGCGACG
GCCCCGTGCTGCTGCCCGACAACCACTACCTGAGCACCCAGTCCGCCCTGAGCAAAGACCCCAACGAGAA
GCGCGATCACATGGTCCTGCTGGAGTTCGTGACCGCCGCCGGGATCACTCTCGGCATGGACGAGCTGTAC
AAGGAATTCTAACTAGAGCTCGCTGATCAGCCTCGACTGTGCCTTCTAGTTGCCAGCCATCTGTTGTTTG
CCCCTCCCCCGTGCCTTCCTTGACCCTGGAAGGTGCCACTCCCACTGTCCTTTCCTAATAAAATGAGGAA
ATTGCATCGCATTGTCTGAGTAGGTGTCATTCTATTCTGGGGGGTGGGGTGGGGCAGGACAGCAAGGGGG
AGGATTGGGAAGAGAATAGCAGGCATGCTGGGGAGCGGCCGCAGGAACCCCTAGTGATGGAGTTGGCCAC
TCCCTCTCTGCGCGCTCGCTCGCTCACTGAGGCCGGGCGACCAAAGGTCGCCCGACGCCCGGGCTTTGCC
CGGGCGGCCTCAGTGAGCGAGCGAGCGCGCAGCTGCCTGCAGGGGCGCCTGATGCGGTATTTTCTCCTTA
CGCATCTGTGCGGTATTTCACACCGCATA
[95 nt withheld, positions 6750-6844]
T
[46 nt withheld, positions 6846-6891]
C
[141 nt withheld, positions 6893-7033]
CCTTTGACGTTGGAGTCCACGTTCTTT
[37 nt withheld, positions 7061-7097]
ACTCTATCTCGGGCTATTCTTTTGATTTATAAGGGATTTTGCCGATTTCGGTCTATTGGTTAAAAAATGA
GCTGATTTAACAAAAATTTAACGCGAATTTTAACAAAATATTAACGTTTACAATTTTATGGTGCACTCTC
AGTACAATCTGCTCTGATGCCGCATAGTTAAGCCAGCCCCGACACCCGCCAACACCCGCTGACGCGCCCT
GACGGGCTTGTCTGCTCCCGGCATCCGCTTACAGACAAGCTGTGACCGTCTCCGGGAGCTGCATGTGTCA
GAGGTTTTCACCGTCATCACCGAAACGCGCGAGACGAAAGGGCCTCGTGATACGCCTATTTTTATAGGTT
AATGTCATGATAATAATGGTTTCTTAGACGTCAGGTGGCACTTTTCGGGGAAATGTGCGCGGAACCCCTA
TTTGTTTATTTTTCTAAATACATTCAAATATGTATCCGCTCATGAGACAATAACCCTGATAAATGCTTCA
ATAATATTGAAAAAGGAAGAGTATGAGTATTCAACATTTCCGTGTCGCCCTTATTCCCTTTTTTGCGGCA
TTTTGCCTTCCTGTTTTTGCTCACCCAGAAACGCTGGTGAAAGTAAAAGATGCTGAAGATCAGTTGGGTG
CACGAGTGGGTTACATCGAACTGGATCTCAACAGCGGTAAGATCCTTGAGAGTTTTCGCCCCGAAGAACG
TTTTCCAATGATGAGCACTTTTAAAGTTCTGCTATGTGGCGCGGTATTATCCCGTATTGACGCCGGGCAA
GAGCAACTCGGTCGCCGCATACACTATTCTCAGAATGACTTGGTTGAGTACTCACCAGTCACAGAAAAGC
ATCTTACGGATGGCATGACAGTAAGAGAATTATGCAGTGCTGCCATAACCATGAGTGATAACACTGCGGC
CAACTTACTTCTGACAACGATCGGAGGACCGAAGGAGCTAACCGCTTTTTTGCACAACATGGGGGATCAT
GTAACTCGCCTTGATCGTTGGGAACCGGAGCTGAATGAAGCCATACCAAACGACGAGCGTGACACCACGA
TGCCTGTAGCAATGGCAACAACGTTGCGCAAACTATTAACTGGCGAACTACTTACTCTAGCTTCCCGGCA
ACAATTAATAGACTGGATGGAGGCGGATAAAGTTGCAGGACCACTTCTGCGCTCGGCCCTTCCGGCTGGC
TGGTTTATTGCTGATAAATCTGGAGCCGGTGAGCGTGGAAGCCGCGGTATCATTGCAGCACTGGGGCCAG
ATGGTAAGCCCTCCCGTATCGTAGTTATCTACACGACGGGGAGTCAGGCAACTATGGATGAACGAAATAG
ACAGATCGCTGAGATAGGTGCCTCACTGATTAAGCATTGGTAACTGTCAGACCAAGTTTACTCATATATA
CTTTAGATTGATTTAAAACTTCATTTTTAATTTAAAAGGATCTAGGTGAAGATCCTTTTTGATAATCTCA
TGACCAAAATCCCTTAACGTGAGTTTTCGTTCCACTGAGCGTCAGACCCCGTAGAAAAGATCAAAGGATC
TTCTTGAGATCCTTTTTTTCTGCGCGTAATCTGCTGCTTGCAAACAAAAAAACCACCGCTACCAGCGGTG
GTTTGTTTGCCGGATCAAGAGCTACCAACTCTTTTTCCGAAGGTAACTGGCTTCAGCAGAGCGCAGATAC
CAAATACTGTTCTTCTAGTGTAGCCGTAGTTAGGCCACCACTTCAAGAACTCTGTAGCACCGCCTACATA
CCTCGCTCTGCTAATCCTGTTACCAGTGGCTGCTGCCAGTGGCGATAAGTCGTGTCTTACCGGGTTGGAC
TCAAGACGATAGTTACCGGATAAGGCGCAGCGGTCGGGCTGAACGGGGGGTTCGTGCACACAGCCCAGCT
TGGAGCGAACGACCTACACCGAACTGAGATACCTACAGCGTGAGCTATGAGAAAGCGCCACGCTTCCCGA
AGGGAGAAAGGCGGACAGGTATCCGGTAAGCGGCAGGGTCGGAACAGGAGAGCGCACGAGGGAGCTTCCA
GGGGGAAACGCCTGGTATCTTTATAGTCCTGTCGGGTTTCGCCACCTCTGACTTGAGCGTCGATTTTTGT
GATGCTCGTCAGGGGGGCGGAGCCTATGGAAAAACGCCAGCAACGCGGCCTTTTTACGGTTCCTGGCCTT
TTGCTGGCCTTTTGCTCACATGT
